Addgene plasmid #130695: pLVH-EF1a-GFP-P2A-MYC
Purpose: Lentiviral plasmids encoding human MYC with co-expressoin of GFP mediated by P2A.
Depositing lab: Kejin Hu. Depositing organization: University of Alabama at Birmingham. Publication: The acetyllysine reader BRD3R promotes human nuclear reprogramming and regulates mitosis. Shao Z, Zhang R, Khodadadi-Jamayran A, Chen B, Crowley MR, Festok MA, Crossman DK, Townes TM, Hu K. Nat Commun. 2016 Mar 7;7:10869. doi: 10.1038/ncomms10869. PubMed 26947130.
Backbone
  Vector backbone: pLVH-EF1a-GFP-P2A
  Vector type: Lentiviral
Growth in bacteria
  Bacterial resistance: Ampicillin, 100 μg/mL
  Growth temperature: 37°C
  Growth strain: NEB Stable
  Copy number: Unknown
Gene/Insert
  Gene/Insert name: human MYC
  Species: H. sapiens (human)
  Insert size (bp): 1320
  Entrez Gene: MYC (a.k.a. MRTL, MYCC, bHLHe39, c-Myc)
Terms and licenses: Academic/Nonprofit Terms; Industry Terms: Not Available to Industry
Depositor comments: We extensively modified the plasmid of pLVX-AcGFP-C1 (Clontech, 632155) by replacing CMV promoter with EF1a promoter, adding P2A to mediate co-expression of the gene of interest, and removal of PGK promoter and puromycin resistant gene to make a lentiviral backbone vector of pLVH-EF1a-P2A.
How to cite: pLVH-EF1a-GFP-P2A-MYC was a gift from Kejin Hu (Addgene plasmid # 130695 ; http://n2t.net/addgene:130695 ; RRID:Addgene_130695)
