[The description below was written by a language model from this plasmid's Addgene catalogue record and pLannotate feature annotations shown in this document.]
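Description:
pLVH-EF1a-GFP-P2A-MYC is an HIV-1-based lentiviral transfer plasmid for delivering human MYC to mammalian cells together with a green fluorescent marker. According to the depositor, its backbone was derived from the commercial vector pLVX-AcGFP-C1 by replacing the CMV promoter with the EF1a promoter, adding a P2A sequence for co-expression of a gene of interest, and removing the PGK promoter and puromycin resistance gene. As a result, there is no drug selection marker for transduced cells, which are identified by fluorescence instead. In bacteria the plasmid is maintained through a high-copy ColE1/pUC-type origin and selected with ampicillin via the β-lactamase gene. Remnants of lac regulatory sequences and an SV40 polyadenylation signal also lie in the plasmid backbone.

The viral portion of the 9,551 nt sequence is flanked by HIV-1 LTR sequences. Both are annotated as truncated LTRs with adjacent nef-derived fragments, and the record does not say whether the 3' LTR is self-inactivating. It contains the Ψ packaging signal with a partial gag sequence, the Rev response element for Rev-dependent nuclear export of the genomic RNA, and the cPPT/CTS, which aids nuclear import of the viral genome. Within this frame, the EF-1α core promoter and its intron A drive a single open reading frame comprising AcGFP1, a short multiple-cloning-site remnant, a 2A peptide and the 1,320 bp human c-Myc coding sequence. The automated annotation labels the 2A as a T2A fragment, probably because of the conserved 2A motif, whereas the depositor calls it P2A. Ribosomal skipping at the 2A yields separate GFP and MYC proteins from one transcript, and a downstream WPRE enhances expression. The associated publication concerns human nuclear reprogramming, consistent with use of MYC as a reprogramming factor.
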