Features (pLannotate 1.2.2; 24 found; start..end, strand, type, name):
    377..634     +  LTR            5' LTR (truncated): truncated 5' long terminal repeat (LTR) from HIV-1
    681..806     +  misc_feature   HIV-1 Ψ: packaging signal of human immunodeficiency virus type 1
    790..1128    +  CDS            HIV-1 gag (fragment): gag protein from human immunodeficiency virus 1; gag
   1303..1536    +  misc_feature   RRE: The Rev response element (RRE) of HIV-1 allows for Rev-dependent mRNA export from the nucleus to the cytoplasm.
   1913..2013    +  CDS            Rev (fragment): human immunodeficiency virus 1 (HIV-1) Rev protein; rev; enhances nuclear export of unspliced and incompletely spliced viral mRNAs
   2028..2143    +  misc_feature   cPPT/CTS: central polypurine tract and central termination sequence of HIV-1 (lacking the first T)
   2197..2408    +  promoter       EF-1α core promoter: core promoter for human elongation factor EF-1α
   2409..3347    +  intron         EF-1α intron A: intron upstream of the start codon of human EF-1α
   3370..4086    +  CDS            AcGFP1: AcGFP1 is a basic (constitutively fluorescent) green fluorescent protein, derived from Aequorea coerulescens.
   4087..4105    +  misc_feature   MCS (fragment): multiple cloning site
   4147..4170    +  CDS            T2A (fragment): 2A peptide from Thosea asigna virus capsid protein Eukaryotic ribosomes fail to insert a peptide bond between the Gly and Pro residues, yielding separate polypeptides.
   4171..5490    +  CDS            c-Myc: human c-Myc proto-oncogene
   5519..6107    +  misc_feature   WPRE: woodchuck hepatitis virus posttranscriptional regulatory element
   6124..6642    +  CDS            nef (fragment): NEF_HV1BR - Experimental evidence at protein level: Swiss-Prot protein existence level 1. Extracellular Nef protein targets CD4(+) T-lymphocytes for apoptosis by interacting with CXCR4 surface receptors (PubMed:14990729). From Human immunodeficiency virus type 1 group M subtype B (isolate BRU/LAI) (HIV-1).
   6690..6947    +  LTR            5' LTR (truncated): truncated 5' long terminal repeat (LTR) from HIV-1
   7100..7116    -  protein_bind   lac operator: The lac repressor binds to the lac operator to inhibit transcription in E. coli. This inhibition can be relieved by adding lactose or isopropyl-β-D-thiogalactopyranoside (IPTG). lac repressor encoded by lacI
   7124..7154    -  promoter       lac promoter: promoter for the E. coli lac operon
   7169..7190    -  protein_bind   CAP binding site: CAP binding activates transcription in the presence of cAMP. E. coli catabolite activator protein
   7203..7295    -  CDS            lacI (fragment): lac repressor; lacI; The lac repressor binds to the lac operator to inhibit transcription in E. coli. This inhibition can be relieved by adding lactose or isopropyl-β-D-thiogalactopyranoside (IPTG).
   7478..8066    -  rep_origin     ori: high-copy-number ColE1/pMB1/pBR322/pUC origin of replication
   8237..9097    -  CDS            AmpR: β-lactamase; bla; confers resistance to ampicillin, carbenicillin, and related antibiotics
   9098..9202    -  promoter       AmpR promoter: bla
   9250..9384    +  polyA_signal   SV40 poly(A) signal: SV40 polyadenylation signal
   9551..329     +  CDS            nef (fragment) (across the origin): NEF_HV1BR - Experimental evidence at protein level: Swiss-Prot protein existence level 1. Extracellular Nef protein targets CD4(+) T-lymphocytes for apoptosis by interacting with CXCR4 surface receptors (PubMed:14990729). From Human immunodeficiency virus type 1 group M subtype B (isolate BRU/LAI) (HIV-1).
>Addgene plasmid #130695 | pLVH-EF1a-GFP-P2A-MYC | addgene full sequence | sequence record 254794 | Addgene NGS Result
TGGAAGGGCTAATTCACTCCCAAAGAAGACAAGATATCCTTGATCTGTGGATCTACCACACACAAGGCTA
CTTCCCTGATTAGCAGAACTACACACCAGGGCCAGGGGTCAGATATCCACTGACCTTTGGATGGTGCTAC
AAGCTAGTACCAGTTGAGCCAGATAAGGTAGAAGAGGCCAATAAAGGAGAGAACACCAGCTTGTTACACC
CTGTGAGCCTGCATGGGATGGATGACCCGGAGAGAGAAGTGTTAGAGTGGAGGTTTGACAGCCGCCTAGC
ATTTCATCACGTGGCCCGAGAGCTGCATCCGGAGTACTTCAAGAACTGCTGATATCGAGCTTGCTACAAG
GGACTTTCCGCTGGGGACTTTCCAGGGAGGCGTGGCCTGGGCGGGACTGGGGAGTGGCGAGCCCTCAGAT
CCTGCATATAAGCAGCTGCTTTTTGCCTGTACTGGGTCTCTCTGGTTAGACCAGATCTGAGCCTGGGAGC
TCTCTGGCTAACTAGGGAACCCACTGCTTAAGCCTCAATAAAGCTTGCCTTGAGTGCTTCAAGTAGTGTG
TGCCCGTCTGTTGTGTGACTCTGGTAACTAGAGATCCCTCAGACCCTTTTAGTCAGTGTGGAAAATCTCT
AGCAGTGGCGCCCGAACAGGGACTTGAAAGCGAAAGGGAAACCAGAGGAGCTCTCTCGACGCAGGACTCG
GCTTGCTGAAGCGCGCACGGCAAGAGGCGAGGGGCGGCGACTGGTGAGTACGCCAAAAATTTTGACTAGC
GGAGGCTAGAAGGAGAGAGATGGGTGCGAGAGCGTCAGTATTAAGCGGGGGAGAATTAGATCGCGATGGG
AAAAAATTCGGTTAAGGCCAGGGGGAAAGAAAAAATATAAATTAAAACATATAGTATGGGCAAGCAGGGA
GCTAGAACGATTCGCAGTTAATCCTGGCCTGTTAGAAACATCAGAAGGCTGTAGACAAATACTGGGACAG
CTACAACCATCCCTTCAGACAGGATCAGAAGAACTTAGATCATTATATAATACAGTAGCAACCCTCTATT
GTGTGCATCAAAGGATAGAGATAAAAGACACCAAGGAAGCTTTAGACAAGATAGAGGAAGAGCAAAACAA
AAGTAAGACCACCGCACAGCAAGCGGCCGGCCGCTGATCTTCAGACCTGGAGGAGGAGATATGAGGGACA
ATTGGAGAAGTGAATTATATAAATATAAAGTAGTAAAAATTGAACCATTAGGAGTAGCACCCACCAAGGC
AAAGAGAAGAGTGGTGCAGAGAGAAAAAAGAGCAGTGGGAATAGGAGCTTTGTTCCTTGGGTTCTTGGGA
GCAGCAGGAAGCACTATGGGCGCAGCGTCAATGACGCTGACGGTACAGGCCAGACAATTATTGTCTGGTA
TAGTGCAGCAGCAGAACAATTTGCTGAGGGCTATTGAGGCGCAACAGCATCTGTTGCAACTCACAGTCTG
GGGCATCAAGCAGCTCCAGGCAAGAATCCTGGCTGTGGAAAGATACCTAAAGGATCAACAGCTCCTGGGG
ATTTGGGGTTGCTCTGGAAAACTCATTTGCACCACTGCTGTGCCTTGGAATGCTAGTTGGAGTAATAAAT
CTCTGGAACAGATTTGGAATCACACGACCTGGATGGAGTGGGACAGAGAAATTAACAATTACACAAGCTT
AATACACTCCTTAATTGAAGAATCGCAAAACCAGCAAGAAAAGAATGAACAAGAATTATTGGAATTAGAT
AAATGGGCAAGTTTGTGGAATTGGTTTAACATAACAAATTGGCTGTGGTATATAAAATTATTCATAATGA
TAGTAGGAGGCTTGGTAGGTTTAAGAATAGTTTTTGCTGTACTTTCTATAGTGAATAGAGTTAGGCAGGG
ATATTCACCATTATCGTTTCAGACCCACCTCCCAACCCCGAGGGGACCCGACAGGCCCGAAGGAATAGAA
GAAGAAGGTGGAGAGAGAGACAGAGACAGATCCATTCGATTAGTGAACGGATCTCGACGGTATCGCCTTT
AAAAGAAAAGGGGGGATTGGGGGGTACAGTGCAGGGGAAAGAATAGTAGACATAATAGCAACAGACATAC
AAACTAAAGAATTACAAAAACAAATTACAAAAATTCAAAATTTTCGGGTTTATTACAGGGACAGCAGAGA
TCCAGTTTATCGATGTGCCCGTCAGTGGGCAGAGCGCACATCGCCCACAGTCCCCGAGAAGTTGGGGGGA
GGGGTCGGCAATTGAACCGGTGCCTAGAGAAGGTGGCGCGGGGTAAACTGGGAAAGTGATGTCGTGTACT
GGCTCCGCCTTTTTCCCGAGGGTGGGGGAGAACCGTATATAAGTGCAGTAGTCGCCGTGAACGTTCTTTT
TCGCAACGGGTTTGCCGCCAGAACACAGGTAAGTGCCGTGTGTGGTTCCCGCGGGCCTGGCCTCTTTACG
GGTTATGGCCCTTGCGTGCCTTGAATTACTTCCACCTGGCTGCAGTACGTGATTCTTGATCCCGAGCTTC
GGGTTGGAAGTGGGTGGGAGAGTTCGAGGCCTTGCGCTTAAGGAGCCCCTTCGCCTCGTGCTTGAGTTGA
GGCCTGGCCTGGGCGCTGGGGCCGCCGCGTGCGAATCTGGTGGCACCTTCGCGCCTGTCTCGCTGCTTTC
GATAAGTCTCTAGCCATTTAAAATTTTTGATGACCTGCTGCGACGCTTTTTTTCTGGCAAGATAGTCTTG
TAAATGCGGGCCAAGATCTGCACACTGGTATTTCGGTTTTTGGGGCCGCGGGCGGCGACGGGGCCCGTGC
GTCCCAGCGCACATGTTCGGCGAGGCGGGGCCTGCGAGCGCGGCCACCGAGAATCGGACGGGGGTAGTCT
CAAGCTGGCCGGCCTGCTCTGGTGCCTGGCCTCGCGCCGCCGTGTATCGCCCCGCCCTGGGCGGCAAGGC
TGGCCCGGTCGGCACCAGTTGCGTGAGCGGAAAGATGGCCGCTTCCCGGCCCTGCTGCAGGGAGCTCAAA
ATGGAGGACGCGGCGCTCGGGAGAGCGGGCGGGTGAGTCACCCACACAAAGGAAAAGGGCCTTTCCGTCC
TCAGCCGTCGCTTCATGTGACTCCACGGAGTACCGGGCGCCGTCCAGGCACCTCGATTAGTTCTCGAGCT
TTTGGAGTACGTCGTCTTTAGGTTGGGGGGAGGGGTTTTATGCGATGGAGTTTCCCCACACTGAGTGGGT
GGAGACTGAAGTTAGGCCAGCTTGGCACTTGATGTAATTCTCCTTGGAATTTGCCCTTTTTGAGTTTGGA
TCTTGGTTCATTCTCAAGCCTCAGACAGTGGTTCAAAGTTTTTTTCTTCCATTTCAGGTGTCGTGACCCG
GTCGCCACCATGGTGAGCAAGGGCGCCGAGCTGTTCACCGGCATCGTGCCCATCCTGATCGAGCTGAATG
GCGATGTGAATGGCCACAAGTTCAGCGTGAGCGGCGAGGGCGAGGGCGATGCCACCTACGGCAAGCTGAC
CCTGAAGTTCATCTGCACCACCGGCAAGCTGCCTGTGCCCTGGCCCACCCTGGTGACCACCCTGAGCTAC
GGCGTGCAGTGCTTCTCACGCTACCCCGATCACATGAAGCAGCACGACTTCTTCAAGAGCGCCATGCCTG
AGGGCTACATCCAGGAGCGCACCATCTTCTTCGAGGATGACGGCAACTACAAGTCGCGCGCCGAGGTGAA
GTTCGAGGGCGATACCCTGGTGAATCGCATCGAGCTGACCGGCACCGATTTCAAGGAGGATGGCAACATC
CTGGGCAATAAGATGGAGTACAACTACAACGCCCACAATGTGTACATCATGACCGACAAGGCCAAGAATG
GCATCAAGGTGAACTTCAAGATCCGCCACAACATCGAGGATGGCAGCGTGCAGCTGGCCGACCACTACCA
GCAGAATACCCCCATCGGCGATGGCCCTGTGCTGCTGCCCGATAACCACTACCTGTCCACCCAGAGCGCC
CTGTCCAAGGACCCCAACGAGAAGCGCGATCACATGATCTACTTCGGCTTCGTGACCGCCGCCGCCATCA
CCCACGGCATGGATGAGCTGTACAAGTCCGGACTCAGATCTCGAGGATCTGGAGCAACAAACTTCTCACT
ACTCAAACAAGCAGGTGACGTGGAGGAGAATCCCGGCCCCATGCCCCTCAACGTTAGCTTCACCAACAGG
AACTATGACCTCGACTACGACTCGGTGCAGCCGTATTTCTACTGCGACGAGGAGGAGAACTTCTACCAGC
AGCAGCAGCAGAGCGAGCTGCAGCCCCCGGCGCCCAGCGAGGATATCTGGAAGAAATTCGAGCTGCTGCC
CACCCCGCCCCTGTCCCCTAGCCGCCGCTCCGGGCTCTGCTCGCCCTCCTACGTTGCGGTCACACCCTTC
TCCCTTCGGGGAGACAACGACGGCGGTGGCGGGAGCTTCTCCACGGCCGACCAGCTGGAGATGGTGACCG
AGCTGCTGGGAGGAGACATGGTGAACCAGAGTTTCATCTGCGACCCGGACGACGAGACCTTCATCAAAAA
CATCATCATCCAGGACTGTATGTGGAGCGGCTTCTCGGCCGCCGCCAAGCTCGTCTCAGAGAAGCTGGCC
TCCTACCAGGCTGCGCGCAAAGACAGCGGCAGCCCGAACCCCGCCCGCGGCCACAGCGTCTGCTCCACCT
CCAGCTTGTACCTGCAGGATCTGAGCGCCGCCGCCTCAGAGTGCATCGACCCCTCGGTGGTCTTCCCCTA
CCCTCTCAACGACAGCAGCTCGCCCAAGTCCTGCGCCTCGCAAGACTCCAGCGCCTTCTCTCCGTCCTCG
GATTCTCTGCTCTCCTCGACGGAGTCCTCCCCGCAGGGCAGCCCCGAGCCCCTGGTGCTCCATGAGGAGA
CACCGCCCACCACCAGCAGCGACTCTGAGGAGGAACAAGAAGATGAGGAAGAAATCGATGTTGTTTCTGT
GGAAAAGAGGCAGGCTCCTGGCAAAAGGTCAGAGTCTGGATCACCTTCTGCTGGAGGCCACAGCAAACCT
CCTCACAGCCCACTGGTCCTCAAGAGGTGCCACGTCTCCACACATCAGCACAACTACGCAGCGCCTCCCT
CCACTCGGAAGGACTATCCTGCTGCCAAGAGGGTCAAGTTGGACAGTGTCAGAGTCCTGAGACAGATCAG
CAACAACCGAAAATGCACCAGCCCCAGGTCCTCGGACACCGAGGAGAATGTCAAGAGGCGAACACACAAC
GTCTTGGAGCGCCAGAGGAGGAACGAGCTAAAACGGAGCTTTTTTGCCCTGCGTGACCAGATCCCGGAGT
TGGAAAACAATGAAAAGGCCCCCAAGGTAGTTATCCTTAAAAAAGCCACAGCATACATCCTGTCCGTCCA
AGCAGAGGAGCAAAAGCTCATTTCTGAAGAGGACTTGTTGCGGAAACGACGAGAACAGTTGAAACACAAA
CTTGAACAGCTACGGAACTCTTGTGCGTAAGGATCCACCGGATCTAGGCGTCTGGAACAATCAACCTCTG
GATTACAAAATTTGTGAAAGATTGACTGGTATTCTTAACTATGTTGCTCCTTTTACGCTATGTGGATACG
CTGCTTTAATGCCTTTGTATCATGCTATTGCTTCCCGTATGGCTTTCATTTTCTCCTCCTTGTATAAATC
CTGGTTGCTGTCTCTTTATGAGGAGTTGTGGCCCGTTGTCAGGCAACGTGGCGTGGTGTGCACTGTGTTT
GCTGACGCAACCCCCACTGGTTGGGGCATTGCCACCACCTGTCAGCTCCTTTCCGGGACTTTCGCTTTCC
CCCTCCCTATTGCCACGGCGGAACTCATCGCCGCCTGCCTTGCCCGCTGCTGGACAGGGGCTCGGCTGTT
GGGCACTGACAATTCCGTGGTGTTGTCGGGGAAGCTGACGTCCTTTCCATGGCTGCTCGCCTGTGTTGCC
ACCTGGATTCTGCGCGGGACGTCCTTCTGCTACGTCCCTTCGGCCCTCAATCCAGCGGACCTTCCTTCCC
GCGGCCTGCTGCCGGCTCTGCGGCCTCTTCCGCGTCTTCGCCTTCGCCCTCAGACGAGTCGGATCTCCCT
TTGGGCCGCCTCCCCGCCTGGAATTAATTCTGCAGTCGAGACCTAGAAAAACATGGAGCAATCACAAGTA
GCAATACAGCAGCTACCAATGCTGATTGTGCCTGGCTAGAAGCACAAGAGGAGGAGGAGGTGGGTTTTCC
AGTCACACCTCAGGTACCTTTAAGACCAATGACTTACAAGGCAGCTGTAGATCTTAGCCACTTTTTAAAA
GAAAAGAGGGGACTGGAAGGGCTAATTCACTCCCAACGAAGACAAGATATCCTTGATCTGTGGATCTACC
ACACACAAGGCTACTTCCCTGATTAGCAGAACTACACACCAGGGCCAGGGGTCAGATATCCACTGACCTT
TGGATGGTGCTACAAGCTAGTACCAGTTGAGCCAGATAAGGTAGAAGAGGCCAATAAAGGAGAGAACACC
AGCTTGTTACACCCTGTGAGCCTGCATGGGATGGATGACCCGGAGAGAGAAGTGTTAGAGTGGAGGTTTG
ACAGCCGCCTAGCATTTCATCACGTGGCCCGAGAGCTGCATCCGGAGTACTTCAAGAACTGCTGATATCG
AGCTTGCTACAAGGGACTTTCCGCTGGGGACTTTCCAGGGAGGCGTGGCCTGGGCGGGACTGGGGAGTGG
CGAGCCCTCAGATCCTGCATATAAGCAGCTGCTTTTTGCCTGTACTGGGTCTCTCTGGTTAGACCAGATC
TGAGCCTGGGAGCTCTCTGGCTAACTAGGGAACCCACTGCTTAAGCCTCAATAAAGCTTGCCTTGAGTGC
TTCAAGTAGTGTGTGCCCGTCTGTTGTGTGACTCTGGTAACTAGAGATCCCTCAGACCCTTTTAGTCAGT
GTGGAAAATCTCTAGCAGTAGTAGTTCATGTCATCTTATTATTCAGTATTTATAACTTGCAAAGAAATGA
ATATCAGAGAGTGAGAGGCCTTGACATTGCTAGCGTTTTACCGTCGACCTCTAGCTAGAGCTTGGCGTAA
TCATGGTCATAGCTGTTTCCTGTGTGAAATTGTTATCCGCTCACAATTCCACACAACATACGAGCCGGAA
GCATAAAGTGTAAAGCCTGGGGTGCCTAATGAGTGAGCTAACTCACATTAATTGCGTTGCGCTCACTGCC
CGCTTTCCAGTCGGGAAACCTGTCGTGCCAGCTGCATTAATGAATCGGCCAACGCGCGGGGAGAGGCGGT
TTGCGTATTGGGCGCTCTTCCGCTTCCTCGCTCACTGACTCGCTGCGCTCGGTCGTTCGGCTGCGGCGAG
CGGTATCAGCTCACTCAAAGGCGGTAATACGGTTATCCACAGAATCAGGGGATAACGCAGGAAAGAACAT
GTGAGCAAAAGGCCAGCAAAAGGCCAGGAACCGTAAAAAGGCCGCGTTGCTGGCGTTTTTCCATAGGCTC
CGCCCCCCTGACGAGCATCACAAAAATCGACGCTCAAGTCAGAGGTGGCGAAACCCGACAGGACTATAAA
GATACCAGGCGTTTCCCCCTGGAAGCTCCCTCGTGCGCTCTCCTGTTCCGACCCTGCCGCTTACCGGATA
CCTGTCCGCCTTTCTCCCTTCGGGAAGCGTGGCGCTTTCTCATAGCTCACGCTGTAGGTATCTCAGTTCG
GTGTAGGTCGTTCGCTCCAAGCTGGGCTGTGTGCACGAACCCCCCGTTCAGCCCGACCGCTGCGCCTTAT
CCGGTAACTATCGTCTTGAGTCCAACCCGGTAAGACACGACTTATCGCCACTGGCAGCAGCCACTGGTAA
CAGGATTAGCAGAGCGAGGTATGTAGGCGGTGCTACAGAGTTCTTGAAGTGGTGGCCTAACTACGGCTAC
ACTAGAAGAACAGTATTTGGTATCTGCGCTCTGCTGAAGCCAGTTACCTTCGGAAAAAGAGTTGGTAGCT
CTTGATCCGGCAAACAAACCACCGCTGGTAGCGGTGGTTTTTTTGTTTGCAAGCAGCAGATTACGCGCAG
AAAAAAAGGATCTCAAGAAGATCCTTTGATCTTTTCTACGGGGTCTGACGCTCAGTGGAACGAAAACTCA
CGTTAAGGGATTTTGGTCATGAGATTATCAAAAAGGATCTTCACCTAGATCCTTTTAAATTAAAAATGAA
GTTTTAAATCAATCTAAAGTATATATGAGTAAACTTGGTCTGACAGTTACCAATGCTTAATCAGTGAGGC
ACCTATCTCAGCGATCTGTCTATTTCGTTCATCCATAGTTGCCTGACTCCCCGTCGTGTAGATAACTACG
ATACGGGAGGGCTTACCATCTGGCCCCAGTGCTGCAATGATACCGCGAGACCCACGCTCACCGGCTCCAG
ATTTATCAGCAATAAACCAGCCAGCCGGAAGGGCCGAGCGCAGAAGTGGTCCTGCAACTTTATCCGCCTC
CATCCAGTCTATTAATTGTTGCCGGGAAGCTAGAGTAAGTAGTTCGCCAGTTAATAGTTTGCGCAACGTT
GTTGCCATTGCTACAGGCATCGTGGTGTCACGCTCGTCGTTTGGTATGGCTTCATTCAGCTCCGGTTCCC
AACGATCAAGGCGAGTTACATGATCCCCCATGTTGTGCAAAAAAGCGGTTAGCTCCTTCGGTCCTCCGAT
CGTTGTCAGAAGTAAGTTGGCCGCAGTGTTATCACTCATGGTTATGGCAGCACTGCATAATTCTCTTACT
GTCATGCCATCCGTAAGATGCTTTTCTGTGACTGGTGAGTACTCAACCAAGTCATTCTGAGAATAGTGTA
TGCGGCGACCGAGTTGCTCTTGCCCGGCGTCAATACGGGATAATACCGCGCCACATAGCAGAACTTTAAA
AGTGCTCATCATTGGAAAACGTTCTTCGGGGCGAAAACTCTCAAGGATCTTACCGCTGTTGAGATCCAGT
TCGATGTAACCCACTCGTGCACCCAACTGATCTTCAGCATCTTTTACTTTCACCAGCGTTTCTGGGTGAG
CAAAAACAGGAAGGCAAAATGCCGCAAAAAAGGGAATAAGGGCGACACGGAAATGTTGAATACTCATACT
CTTCCTTTTTCAATATTATTGAAGCATTTATCAGGGTTATTGTCTCATGAGCGGATACATATTTGAATGT
ATTTAGAAAAATAAACAAATAGGGGTTCCGCGCACATTTCCCCGAAAAGTGCCACCTGACGTCGACGGAT
CGGGAGATCAACTTGTTTATTGCAGCTTATAATGGTTACAAATAAAGCAATAGCATCACAAATTTCACAA
ATAAAGCATTTTTTTCACTGCATTCTAGTTGTGGTTTGTCCAAACTCATCAATGTATCTTATCATGTCTG
GATCAACTGGATAACTCAAGCTAACCAAAATCATCCCAAACTTCCCACCCCATACCCTATTACCACTGCC
AATTACCTGTGGTTTCATTTACTCTAAACCTGTGATTCCTCTGAATTATTTTCATTTTAAAGAAATTGTA
TTTGTTAAATATGTACTACAAACTTAGTAGT
